Addgene plasmid #233365: pAAV_CAG_Kinprola_PKA-mEGFP-NLS3__WPRE-SV40
Purpose: CAG driven expression of the PKA activity recorder Kinprola_PKA fused to mEGFP for mammalian cell expression through AAV transduction
Depositing lab: Kai Johnsson. Depositing organization: Max Planck Institute for Medical Research. Publication: Molecular recording of cellular protein kinase activity with chemical labeling. Sun DE, Ng SW, Zheng Y, Xie S, Schwan N, Breuer P, Hoffmann DC, Michel J, Azorin DD, Boonekamp KE, Winkler F, Wick W, Boutros M, Li Y, Johnsson K. Nat Chem Biol. 2025 Jul 10. doi: 10.1038/s41589-025-01949-6. PubMed 40640555.
Backbone
  Vector backbone: pAAV-CAG
  Backbone size w/o insert (bp): 4600
  Vector type: AAV
Growth in bacteria
  Bacterial resistance: Ampicillin, 100 μg/mL
  Growth temperature: 30°C
  Growth strain: NEB Stable
  Copy number: High Copy
Gene/Insert
  Gene/Insert name: Kinprola_PKA-mEGFP-NLS3X
  Species: Synthetic
  Insert size (bp): 2331
  Promoter: CAG
  Tag / fusion protein: mEGFP-NLS3X (C terminal on insert)
  Cloning method: Gibson Cloning
Terms and licenses: Academic/Nonprofit Terms; Industry Terms: Not Available to Industry
Depositor comments: Please visit https://doi.org/10.1101/2024.09.11.611894 for bioRxiv preprint.
How to cite: pAAV_CAG_Kinprola_PKA-mEGFP-NLS3__WPRE-SV40 was a gift from Kai Johnsson (Addgene plasmid # 233365 ; http://n2t.net/addgene:233365 ; RRID:Addgene_233365)
