[The description below was written by a language model from this plasmid's Addgene catalogue record and pLannotate feature annotations shown in this document.]
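Description:
pAAV_CAG_Kinprola_PKA-mEGFP-NLS3__WPRE-SV40 is an AAV transfer plasmid of about 6.9 kb, built on a pAAV-CAG backbone, for delivering a protein kinase A (PKA) activity recorder to mammalian cells by AAV transduction. It is maintained in E. coli through a high-copy ColE1/pUC-type origin and selected with ampicillin via the β-lactamase gene. An f1 phage origin and small lacZα and lacI remnants are also present in the backbone. Two AAV2 inverted terminal repeats, one annotated only as a fragment, flank the expression cassette and mark the segment that is replicated and packaged into AAV particles when helper functions are supplied.

Expression is driven by a CAG-type promoter, annotated as a CMV enhancer, the chicken β-actin promoter and a hybrid CBA/MVM intron. The roughly 2.3 kb synthetic open reading frame encodes Kinprola_PKA. In the feature table it appears as two separate HaloTag fragments followed by two fragments matching yeast RAD53. This pattern suggests a split or rearranged HaloTag combined with a RAD53-derived domain, although the record does not explain the sensing mechanism. HaloTag forms covalent bonds with chloroalkane ligands, which fits the stated principle of recording kinase activity through chemical labeling.

The recorder is fused at its C terminus to mEGFP, which reports expression. Three tandem SV40 nuclear localization signals follow and direct the fusion to the nucleus. Downstream, a WPRE enhances transcript stability and expression, and an SV40 polyadenylation signal terminates the transcript. The construct is intended for strong, broadly active expression of a nuclear-targeted PKA activity recorder in AAV-transduced mammalian cells.
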