Features (pLannotate 1.2.2; 24 found; start..end, strand, type, name):
      4..423     +  CDS            HaloTag® (fragment): modified bacterial dehalogenase that forms covalent bonds with chloroalkane derivatives
    469..882     +  CDS            HaloTag® (fragment): modified bacterial dehalogenase that forms covalent bonds with chloroalkane derivatives
   1018..1287    +  CDS            RAD53 (fragment): RAD53_YEAST - Also known as MEC2, SAD1, SPK1. Experimental evidence at protein level: Swiss-Prot protein existence level 1. Controls S-phase checkpoint as well as G1 and G2 DNA damage checkpoints. Phosphorylates proteins on serine, threonine, and tyrosine. Prevents entry into anaphase and mitotic exit after DNA damage via regulation of the Polo kinase CDC5. Seems to be involved in the phosphorylation of RPH1. From Saccharomyces cerevisiae (strain ATCC 204508 / S288c) (Baker's yeast).
   1303..1455    +  CDS            RAD53 (fragment): RAD53_YEAST - Also known as MEC2, SAD1, SPK1. Experimental evidence at protein level: Swiss-Prot protein existence level 1. Controls S-phase checkpoint as well as G1 and G2 DNA damage checkpoints. Phosphorylates proteins on serine, threonine, and tyrosine. Prevents entry into anaphase and mitotic exit after DNA damage via regulation of the Polo kinase CDC5. Seems to be involved in the phosphorylation of RPH1. From Saccharomyces cerevisiae (strain ATCC 204508 / S288c) (Baker's yeast).
   1501..2217    +  CDS            mEGFP: mEGFP is a basic (constitutively fluorescent) green fluorescent protein published in 2002, derived from Aequorea victoria. It has moderate acid sensitivity.
   2221..2241    +  misc_feature   MCS (fragment): multiple cloning site
   2245..2265    +  CDS            SV40 NLS: nuclear localization signal of SV40 (simian virus 40) large T antigen
   2269..2289    +  CDS            SV40 NLS: nuclear localization signal of SV40 (simian virus 40) large T antigen
   2293..2313    +  CDS            SV40 NLS: nuclear localization signal of SV40 (simian virus 40) large T antigen
   2347..2935    +  misc_feature   WPRE: woodchuck hepatitis virus posttranscriptional regulatory element
   2936..2955    +  misc_feature   MCS (fragment): pBluescript multiple cloning site
   2984..3105    -  polyA_signal   SV40 poly(A) signal: SV40 polyadenylation signal
   3128..3196    -  CDS            large T antigen (fragment): large T antigen from SV40 (simian virus 40)
   3267..3400    +  repeat_region  AAV2 ITR: inverted terminal repeat of adeno-associated virus serotype 2 inverted
   3394..3450    -  CDS            lacI (fragment): lac repressor; lacI; The lac repressor binds to the lac operator to inhibit transcription in E. coli. This inhibition can be relieved by adding lactose or isopropyl-β-D-thiogalactopyranoside (IPTG).
   3633..4221    -  rep_origin     ori: high-copy-number ColE1/pMB1/pBR322/pUC origin of replication
   4392..5252    -  CDS            AmpR: β-lactamase; bla; confers resistance to ampicillin, carbenicillin, and related antibiotics
   5253..5357    -  promoter       AmpR promoter: bla
   5410..5838    -  rep_origin     f1 ori (sequence partly withheld): f1 bacteriophage origin of replication; arrow indicates direction of (+) strand synthesis
   5843..5912    -  CDS            lacZα (fragment): LacZα fragment of β-galactosidase; lacZ fragment
   5907..6039    -  repeat_region  AAV2 ITR (fragment): inverted terminal repeat of adeno-associated virus serotype 2 inverted
   6121..6406    +  enhancer       CMV enhancer: human cytomegalovirus immediate early enhancer; contains an 18-bp deletion relative to the standard CMV enhancer
   6408..6682    +  promoter       chicken β-actin promoter: No description available
   6683..6910    +  intron         hybrid intron: hybrid between chicken β-actin (CBA) and minute virus of mice (MMV) introns (Gray et al., 2011)
>Addgene plasmid #233365 | pAAV_CAG_Kinprola_PKA-mEGFP-NLS3__WPRE-SV40 | addgene full sequence | sequence record 468904 | Addgene NGS Result
ATGGACGTCGGCCGCAAGCTGATCATCGATCAGAACGTTTTTATCGAGGGTACGCTGCCGATGGGTGTCG
TCCGCCCGCTGACTGAAGTCGAGATGGACCATTACCGCGAGCCGTTCCTGAATCCTGTTGACCGCGAGCC
ACTGTGGCGCTTCCCAAACGAGCTGCCAATCGCCGGTGAGCCAGCGAACATCGTCGCGCTGGTCGAAGAA
TACATGGACTGGCTGCACCAGTCCCCTGTCCCGAAGCTGCTGTTCTGGGGCACCCCAGGCGTTCTGATCC
CACCGGCCGAAGCCGCTCGCCTGGCCAAAAGCCTGCCTAACTGCAAGGCTGTGGACATCGGCCCGGGTCT
GAATCTGCTGCAAGAAGACAACCCGGACCTGATCGGCAGCGAGATCGCGCGCTGGCTGTCTACTCTGGAG
ATTGGTGGCACCGGTGGCTCTGGCGGTACCGGTGGCTCTGGCGGTTCTATCGGTACTGGCTTTCCATTCG
ACCCCCATTATGTGGAAGTCCTGGGCGAGCGCATGCACTACGTCGATGTTGGTCCGCGCGATGGCACCCC
TGTGCTGTTCCTGCACGGTAACCCGACCTCCTCCTACGTGTGGCGCAACATCATCCCGCATGTTGCACCG
ACCCATCGCTGCATTGCTCCAGACCTGATCGGTATGGGCAAATCCGACAAACCAGACCTGGGTTATTTCT
TCGACGACCACGTCCGCTTCATGGATGCCTTCATCGAAGCCCTGGGTCTGGAAGAGGTCGTCCTGGTCAT
TCACGACTGGGGCTCCGCTCTGGGTTTCCACTGGGCCAAGCGCAATCCAGAGCGCGTCAAAGGTATTGCA
TTTATGGAGTTCATCCGCCCTATCCCGACCTGGGACGAATGGGCTCCGGGTTCTCTGCGTCGCGCCACCC
TGGTGGACCCTCCTCCTCCGCCACCGCCACCACCGCCGCCGCCGCCACCACCACCTCCTCCGCCTCCTCC
ACCACCACCGCCACCGCCTCCACCACCTGGCGGCAGCGCCTGTGACTATCATTTAGGAAACATTTCAAGA
CTGTCAAATAAGCATTTCCAAATACTACTAGGAGAAGACGGTAACCTTTTATTGAATGACATTTCCACTA
ATGGGACCTGGTTAAATGGGCAAAAAGTCGAGAAGAACAGCTATCAGTTACTGTCTCAAGGTGATGAAAT
AACCGTTGGTGTAGGCGTGGAATCAGATATTTTATCTCTGGTCATTTTCATAAACGACAAATTTAAGCAG
TGCCTCGAGCAGAACAAAGTTGATCGCGGTGGCGGTATGCATAAGTTTTCTCAAGAACAGATCGGCGAAA
ACATTGTGTGCAGGGTCATTTGTACCACGGGTCAAATTCCCATCCGAGATTTGTCAGCTGATATTTCACA
AGTGCTTAAGGAAAAACGATCCATAAAGAAAGTTTGGACATTTGGTAGAAACCCAGGTTCTGCCAAGGAG
ACCTTCCAGGCCTTCCGCAGCGGAGGTTCTATGGTGAGCAAGGGCGAGGAGCTGTTCACCGGGGTGGTGC
CCATCCTGGTCGAGCTGGACGGCGACGTAAACGGCCACAAGTTCAGCGTGTCCGGCGAGGGCGAGGGCGA
TGCCACCTACGGCAAGCTGACCCTGAAGTTCATCTGCACCACCGGCAAGCTGCCCGTGCCCTGGCCCACC
CTCGTGACCACCCTGACCTACGGCGTGCAGTGCTTCAGCCGCTACCCCGACCACATGAAGCAGCACGACT
TCTTCAAGTCCGCCATGCCCGAAGGCTACGTCCAGGAGCGCACCATCTTCTTCAAGGACGACGGCAACTA
CAAGACCCGCGCCGAGGTGAAGTTCGAGGGCGACACCCTGGTGAACCGCATCGAGCTGAAGGGCATCGAC
TTCAAGGAGGACGGCAACATCCTGGGGCACAAGCTGGAGTACAACTACAACAGCCACAACGTCTATATCA
TGGCCGACAAGCAGAAGAACGGCATCAAGGTGAACTTCAAGATCCGCCACAACATCGAGGACGGCAGCGT
GCAGCTCGCCGACCACTACCAGCAGAACACCCCCATCGGCGACGGCCCCGTGCTGCTGCCCGACAACCAC
TACCTGAGCACCCAGTCCAAACTGAGCAAAGACCCCAACGAGAAGCGCGATCACATGGTCCTGCTGGAGT
TCGTGACCGCCGCCGGGATCACTCTCGGCATGGACGAGCTGTACAAGAAGTCCGGACTCAGATCTCGAGC
TGATCCAAAAAAGAAGAGAAAGGTAGATCCAAAAAAGAAGAGAAAGGTAGATCCAAAAAAGAAGAGAAAG
GTAGGATCCACCGGATCTAGATAGAAGCTTATCGATAATCAACCTCTGGATTACAAAATTTGTGAAAGAT
TGACTGGTATTCTTAACTATGTTGCTCCTTTTACGCTATGTGGATACGCTGCTTTAATGCCTTTGTATCA
TGCTATTGCTTCCCGTATGGCTTTCATTTTCTCCTCCTTGTATAAATCCTGGTTGCTGTCTCTTTATGAG
GAGTTGTGGCCCGTTGTCAGGCAACGTGGCGTGGTGTGCACTGTGTTTGCTGACGCAACCCCCACTGGTT
GGGGCATTGCCACCACCTGTCAGCTCCTTTCCGGGACTTTCGCTTTCCCCCTCCCTATTGCCACGGCGGA
ACTCATCGCCGCCTGCCTTGCCCGCTGCTGGACAGGGGCTCGGCTGTTGGGCACTGACAATTCCGTGGTG
TTGTCGGGGAAATCATCGTCCTTTCCTTGGCTGCTCGCCTGTGTTGCCACCTGGATTCTGCGCGGGACGT
CCTTCTGCTACGTCCCTTCGGCCCTCAATCCAGCGGACCTTCCTTCCCGCGGCCTGCTGCCGGCTCTGCG
GCCTCTTCCGCGTCTTCGCCTTCGCCCTCAGACGAGTCGGATCTCCCTTTGGGCCGCCTCCCCGCATCGA
TACCGTCGACCTCGACCCGGGCGGCCGCTTCGAGCAGACATGATAAGATACATTGATGAGTTTGGACAAA
CCACAACTAGAATGCAGTGAAAAAAATGCTTTATTTGTGAAATTTGTGATGCTATTGCTTTATTTGTAAC
CATTATAAGCTGCAATAAACAAGTTAACAACAACAATTGCATTCATTTTATGTTTCAGGTTCAGGGGGAG
ATGTGGGAGGTTTTTTAAAGCAAGTAAAACCTCTACAAATGTGGTAAAATCGATAAGGATCTTCCTAGAG
CATGGCTACGTAGATAAGTAGCATGGCGGGTTAATCATTAACTACAAGGAACCCCTAGTGATGGAGTTGG
CCACTCCCTCTCTGCGCGCTCGCTCGCTCACTGAGGCCGGGCGACCAAAGGTCGCCCGACGCCCGGGCTT
TGCCCGGGCGGCCTCAGTGAGCGAGCGAGCGCGCAGCTGCATTAATGAATCGGCCAACGCGCGGGGAGAG
GCGGTTTGCGTATTGGGCGCTCTTCCGCTTCCTCGCTCACTGACTCGCTGCGCTCGGTCGTTCGGCTGCG
GCGAGCGGTATCAGCTCACTCAAAGGCGGTAATACGGTTATCCACAGAATCAGGGGATAACGCAGGAAAG
AACATGTGAGCAAAAGGCCAGCAAAAGGCCAGGAACCGTAAAAAGGCCGCGTTGCTGGCGTTTTTCCATA
GGCTCCGCCCCCCTGACGAGCATCACAAAAATCGACGCTCAAGTCAGAGGTGGCGAAACCCGACAGGACT
ATAAAGATACCAGGCGTTTCCCCCTGGAAGCTCCCTCGTGCGCTCTCCTGTTCCGACCCTGCCGCTTACC
GGATACCTGTCCGCCTTTCTCCCTTCGGGAAGCGTGGCGCTTTCTCATAGCTCACGCTGTAGGTATCTCA
GTTCGGTGTAGGTCGTTCGCTCCAAGCTGGGCTGTGTGCACGAACCCCCCGTTCAGCCCGACCGCTGCGC
CTTATCCGGTAACTATCGTCTTGAGTCCAACCCGGTAAGACACGACTTATCGCCACTGGCAGCAGCCACT
GGTAACAGGATTAGCAGAGCGAGGTATGTAGGCGGTGCTACAGAGTTCTTGAAGTGGTGGCCTAACTACG
GCTACACTAGAAGAACAGTATTTGGTATCTGCGCTCTGCTGAAGCCAGTTACCTTCGGAAAAAGAGTTGG
TAGCTCTTGATCCGGCAAACAAACCACCGCTGGTAGCGGTGGTTTTTTTGTTTGCAAGCAGCAGATTACG
CGCAGAAAAAAAGGATCTCAAGAAGATCCTTTGATCTTTTCTACGGGGTCTGACGCTCAGTGGAACGAAA
ACTCACGTTAAGGGATTTTGGTCATGAGATTATCAAAAAGGATCTTCACCTAGATCCTTTTAAATTAAAA
ATGAAGTTTTAAATCAATCTAAAGTATATATGAGTAAACTTGGTCTGACAGTTACCAATGCTTAATCAGT
GAGGCACCTATCTCAGCGATCTGTCTATTTCGTTCATCCATAGTTGCCTGACTCCCCGTCGTGTAGATAA
CTACGATACGGGAGGGCTTACCATCTGGCCCCAGTGCTGCAATGATACCGCGAGACCCACGCTCACCGGC
TCCAGATTTATCAGCAATAAACCAGCCAGCCGGAAGGGCCGAGCGCAGAAGTGGTCCTGCAACTTTATCC
GCCTCCATCCAGTCTATTAATTGTTGCCGGGAAGCTAGAGTAAGTAGTTCGCCAGTTAATAGTTTGCGCA
ACGTTGTTGCCATTGCTACAGGCATCGTGGTGTCACGCTCGTCGTTTGGTATGGCTTCATTCAGCTCCGG
TTCCCAACGATCAAGGCGAGTTACATGATCCCCCATGTTGTGCAAAAAAGCGGTTAGCTCCTTCGGTCCT
CCGATCGTTGTCAGAAGTAAGTTGGCCGCAGTGTTATCACTCATGGTTATGGCAGCACTGCATAATTCTC
TTACTGTCATGCCATCCGTAAGATGCTTTTCTGTGACTGGTGAGTACTCAACCAAGTCATTCTGAGAATA
GTGTATGCGGCGACCGAGTTGCTCTTGCCCGGCGTCAATACGGGATAATACCGCGCCACATAGCAGAACT
TTAAAAGTGCTCATCATTGGAAAACGTTCTTCGGGGCGAAAACTCTCAAGGATCTTACCGCTGTTGAGAT
CCAGTTCGATGTAACCCACTCGTGCACCCAACTGATCTTCAGCATCTTTTACTTTCACCAGCGTTTCTGG
GTGAGCAAAAACAGGAAGGCAAAATGCCGCAAAAAAGGGAATAAGGGCGACACGGAAATGTTGAATACTC
ATACTCTTCCTTTTTCAATATTATTGAAGCATTTATCAGGGTTATTGTCTCATGAGCGGATACATATTTG
AATGTATTTAGAAAAATAAACAAATAGGGGTTCCGCGCACATTTCCCCGAAAAGTGCCACCTAAATTGTA
AGCGTTAATATTTTGTTAAAATTCGCGTTAAATTTTTGTTAAATCAGCTCATTTTTTAACCAATAGGCCG
AAATCGGCAAAATCCCTTATAAATCAAAAGAATAGACCGAGATAGGGT
[37 nt withheld, positions 5509-5545]
AAAGAACGTGGACTCCAACGTCAAAGG
[49 nt withheld, positions 5573-5621]
T
[91 nt withheld, positions 5623-5713]
G
[124 nt withheld, positions 5715-5838]
CCCATTCGCCATTCAGGCTGCGCAACTGTTGGGAAGGGCGATCGGTGCGGGCCTCTTCGCTATTACGCCA
GCTGCGCGCTCGCTCGCTCACTGAGGCCGCCCGGACAAAGCCCGGGCGTCGGGCGACCTTTGGTCGCCCG
GCCTCAGTGAGCGAGCGAGCGCGCAGAGAGGGAGTGGCCAACTCCATCACTAGGGGTTCCTTGTAGTTAA
TGATTAACCCGCCATGCTACTTATCTACGTAGCCATGCTCTAGGAAGATCTCTGCAGAGGGCCCTGCGTA
TGCGTTACATAACTTACGGTAAATGGCCCGCCTGGCTGACCGCCCAACGACCCCCGCCCATTGACGTCAA
TAGTAACGCCAATAGGGACTTTCCATTGACGTCAATGGGTGGAGTATTTACGGTAAACTGCCCACTTGGC
AGTACATCAAGTGTATCATATGCCAAGTACGCCCCCTATTGACGTCAATGACGGTAAATGGCCCGCCTGG
CATTGTGCCCAGTACATGACCTTATGGGACTTTCCTACTTGGCAGTACATCTACGTATTAGTCATCGCTA
TTACCATGGTCGAGGTGAGCCCCACGTTCTGCTTCACTCTCCCCATCTCCCCCCCCTCCCCACCCCCAAT
TTTGTATTTATTTATTTTTTAATTATTTTGTGCAGCGATGGGGGCGGGGGGGGGGGGGCGCGCGCCAGGC
GGGGCGGGGCGGGGCGAGGGGCGGGGCGGGGCGAGGCGGAGAGGTGCGGCGGCAGCCAATCAGAGCGGCG
CGCTCCGAAAGTTTCCTTTTATGGCGAGGCGGCGGCGGCGGCGGCCCTATAAAAAGCGAAGCGCGCGGCG
GGCGGGAGTCGCTGCGCGCTGCCTTCGCCCCGTGCCCCGCTCCGCCGCCGCCTCGCGCCGCCCGCCCCGG
CTCTGACTGACCGCGTTACTCCCACAGGTGAGCGGGCGGGACGGCCCTTCTCCTCCGGGCTGTAATTAGC
TGAGCAAGAGGTAAGGGTTTAAGGGATGGTTGGTTGGTGGGGTATTAATGTTTAATTACCTGGAGCACCT
GCCTGAAATCACTTTTTTTCAGGTTGGACCGGTGCCACC
